>Addgene plasmid #20455 | pWZL Neo Myr Flag CHEK1 | addgene partial sequence | sequence record 26278 | 20455 with pWZL-Fwd
CTCCTTCTCTAGGCGCCGGCCGGATCCAGAATTCGCCACCATGGGGTCTTCAAAATCTAAACCAAAGGAC
CCCAGCCAGCGCCGGCGCAGGATCCGAGGTTACCTTGACTACAAAGACGATGACGACAAGCAATTGACAA
GTTTGTACAAAAAAGTTGGCATGGCAGTGCCCTTTGTGGAAGACTGGGACTTGGTGCAAACCCTGGGAGA
AGGTGCCTATGGAGAAGTTCAACTTGCTGTGAATAGAGTAACTGAAGAAGCAGTCGCAGTGAAGATTGTA
GATATGAAGCGTGCCGTAGACTGTCCAGAAAATATTAAGAAAGAGATCTGTATCAATAAAATGCTAAATC
ATGAAAATGTAGTAAAATTCTATGGTCACAGGAGAGAAGGCAATATCCAATATTTATTTCTGGAGTACTG
TAGTGGAGGAGAGCTTTTTGACAGAATAGAGCCAGACATAGGCATGCCTGAACCAGATGCTCAGAGATTC
TTCCATCAACTCATGGCAGGGGTGGTTTATCTGCATGGTATTGGAATAACTCACAGGGATATTAAACCAG
AAAATCTTCTGTTGGATGAAAGGGATAACCTCAAAATCTCAGACTTTGGCTTGGCAACAGTATTTCGGTA
TAATAATCGTGAGCGTTTGTTGAACAAGATGTGTGGTACTTTACCATATGTTGCTCCAGAACTTCTGAAG
AGAAGAGAATTTCATGCAGAACCAGTTGATGTTTGGTCCTGTGGAATAGTACTTACTGCAATG
