[The description below was written by a language model from this plasmid's Addgene catalogue record.]
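Description:
pWZL Neo Myr Flag CHEK1 is a retroviral mammalian expression plasmid carrying the human CHEK1 open reading frame (CHK1 checkpoint kinase) in the pWZL-Neo-Myr-Flag-DEST Gateway destination backbone. The ORF was first placed in a Gateway entry vector and then transferred by LR recombination into the destination vector, so that it sits in frame behind two backbone-encoded N-terminal elements: a myristoylation signal and a Flag epitope. The myristoylation sequence directs lipid modification and membrane tethering of the fusion protein, a strategy commonly used to promote constitutive activation of kinases, while the Flag tag allows the protein to be detected or immunoprecipitated. The plasmid is propagated in bacteria under ampicillin selection, in a recombination-deficient strain that helps keep the repeated retroviral sequences stable. Transduced or transfected mammalian cells are selected with G418 through the neomycin resistance marker.

No feature table is provided, so the record does not explicitly state the promoter driving the insert, the arrangement linking CHEK1 to the neomycin marker, or the bacterial origin of replication; copy number is listed as unknown. As a retroviral vector it is intended to be packaged into virus for stable delivery into target cells. The construct belongs to a library of myristoylated, Flag-tagged human kinase clones assembled for gain-of-function screening in an integrative genomic study of breast cancer oncogenes. The depositors note that the identity of the gene has been verified, but the clone has not been fully sequenced, so minor mutations cannot be excluded.
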