Addgene plasmid #20455: pWZL Neo Myr Flag CHEK1
Depositing lab: William Hahn & Jean Zhao. Depositing organization: Dana-Farber Cancer Institute. Publication: Integrative Genomic Approaches Identify IKBKE as a Breast Cancer Oncogene (Kinase Library Clones). Boehm JS, Zhao JJ, Yao J, Kim SY, Firestein R, Dunn IF, Sjostrom SK, Garraway LA, Weremowicz S, Richardson AL, Greulich H, Stewart CJ, Mulvey LA, Shen RR, Ambrogio L, Hirozane-Kishikawa T, Hill DE, Vidal M, Meyerson M, Grenier JK, Hinkle G, Root DE, Roberts TM, Lander ES, Polyak K, Hahn WC. Cell. 2007 Jun 15. 129(6):1065-1079. 10.1016/j.cell.2007.03.052 PubMed 17574021.
Backbone
  Vector backbone: pWZL-Neo-Myr-Flag-DEST
  Backbone manufacturer: William Hahn Lab (available at Addgene, #15300)
  Vector type: Mammalian Expression, Retroviral
  Selectable markers: Neomycin (select with G418)
Growth in bacteria
  Bacterial resistance: Ampicillin, 100 μg/mL
  Growth temperature: 37°C
  Growth strain: Stbl3
  Growth instructions: Stbl3 cells to prevent recombination.
  Copy number: Unknown
Gene/Insert
  Gene/Insert name: CHEK1 (alt name: CHK1 checkpoint homolog (S. pombe))
  Species: H. sapiens (human)
  GenBank ID: NM_001274
  Entrez Gene: CHEK1 (a.k.a. CHK1, OZEMA21)
  Tag / fusion protein: Myr (N terminal on backbone); Flag (N terminal on backbone)
  Cloning method: Gateway Cloning
  Sequencing primers: 5′ pWZL-Fwd (GAA CCT CCT CGT TCG ACC); 3′ pWZL-Rev (TTC CGG GCC CTC ACA TTG)
Resource information
  A portion of this plasmid was derived from a plasmid made by: 1-A7
Terms and licenses: Academic/Nonprofit Terms; Industry Terms: Not Available to Industry
Depositor comments: ORFs were cloned into Gateway compatible pEntry vectors. An LR recombination reaction was performed to move the ORF to pWZL-Neo-Myr-Flag DEST such that the ORF would have 5' myristoylation and flag tags. This plasmid is part of a kinase library, and the gene has been verified, but has not been fully sequenced for minor mutations. Please see the following link for plasmids from this article that are not part of the kinase library http://www.addgene.org/pubmed/17574021
How to cite: pWZL Neo Myr Flag CHEK1 was a gift from William Hahn & Jean Zhao (Addgene plasmid # 20455 ; http://n2t.net/addgene:20455 ; RRID:Addgene_20455)
